>Addgene plasmid #30305 | pEGFP-C1-PRKAA1 | addgene full sequence | sequence record 200863 | Addgene NGS Result
GCCTTTTTACGGTTCCTGGCCTTTTGCTGGCCTTTTGCTCACATGTTCTTTCCTGCGTTATCCCCTGATT
CTGTGGATAACCGTATTACCGCCATGCATTAGTTATTAATAGTAATCAATTACGGGGTCATTAGTTCATA
GCCCATATATGGAGTTCCGCGTTACATAACTTACGGTAAATGGCCCGCCTGGCTGACCGCCCAACGACCC
CCGCCCATTGACGTCAATAATGACGTATGTTCCCATAGTAACGCCAATAGGGACTTTCCATTGACGTCAA
TGGGTGGAGTATTTACGGTAAACTGCCCACTTGGCAGTACATCAAGTGTATCATATGCCAAGTACGCCCC
CTATTGACGTCAATGACGGTAAATGGCCCGCCTGGCATTATGCCCAGTACATGACCTTATGGGACTTTCC
TACTTGGCAGTACATCTACGTATTAGTCATCGCTATTACCATGGTGATGCGGTTTTGGCAGTACATCAAT
GGGCGTGGATAGCGGTTTGACTCACGGGGATTTCCAAGTCTCCACCCCATTGACGTCAATGGGAGTTTGT
TTTGGCACCAAAATCAACGGGACTTTCCAAAATGTCGTAACAACTCCGCCCCATTGACGCAAATGGGCGG
TAGGCGTGTACGGTGGGAGGTCTATATAAGCAGAGCTGGTTTAGTGAACCGTCAGATCCGCTAGCGCTAC
CGGTCGCCACCATGGTGAGCAAGGGCGAGGAGCTGTTCACCGGGGTGGTGCCCATCCTGGTCGAGCTGGA
CGGCGACGTAAACGGCCACAAGTTCAGCGTGTCCGGCGAGGGCGAGGGCGATGCCACCTACGGCAAGCTG
ACCCTGAAGTTCATCTGCACCACCGGCAAGCTGCCCGTCCCCTGGCCCACCCTCGTGACCACCCTGACCT
ACGGCGTGCAGTGCTTCAGCCGCTACCCCGACCACATGAAGCAGCACGACTTCTTCAAGTCCGCCATGCC
CGAAGGCTACGTCCAGGAGCGCACCATCTTCTTCAAGGACGACGGCAACTACAAGACCCGCGCCGAGGTG
AAGTTCGAGGGCGACACCCTGGTGAACCGCATCGAGCTGAAGGGCATCGACTTCAAGGAGGACGGCAACA
TCCTGGGGCACAAGCTGGAGTACAACTACAACAGCCACAACGTCTATATCATGGCCGACAAGCAGAAGAA
CGGCATCAAGGTGAACTTCAAGATCCGCCACAACATCGAGGACGGCAGCGTGCAGCTCGCCGACCACTAC
CAGCAGAACACCCCCATCGGCGACGGCCCCGTGCTGCTGCCCGACAACCACTACCTGAGCACCCAGTCCG
CCCTGAGCAAAGACCCCAACGAGAAGCGCGATCACATGGTCCTGCTGGAGTTCGTGACCGCCGCCGGGAT
CACTCTCGGCATGGACGAGCTGTACAAGTCCGGACTCAGATCTCGAGACATGGCCGAGAAGCAGAAGCAC
GACGGGCGGGTGAAGATCGGCCACTACATCCTGGGGGACACGCTGGGCGTCGGCACCTTCGGGAAAGTGA
AGGTGGGCAAGCACGAGTTGACTGGACATAAAGTTGCTGTGAAGATACTCAACCGGCAGAAGATTCGAAG
CCTGGACGTGGTCGGGAAAATCCGCAGAGAGATCCAGAACCTGAAGCTTTTCAGGCACCCTCATATAATC
AAACTGTACCAGGTCATCAGTACACCGTCTGATATTTTCATGGTCATGGAATATGTCTCAGGAGGAGAGC
TATTTGATTATATCTGTAAAAATGGAAGGTTGGACGAAAAGGAGAGTCGACGTCTGTTCCAGCAGATCCT
TTCTGGTGTGGACTATTGTCACAGGCATATGGTGGTCCACAGAGATTTGAAACCTGAAAACGTCCTGCTT
GATGCACACATGAATGCAAAGATAGCCGACTTCGGTCTTTCAAACATGATGTCAGATGGTGAATTTTTAA
GAACGAGCTGTGGCTCGCCCAATTATGCTGCACCAGAAGTAATTTCAGGAAGATTGTACGCAGGCCCTGA
AGTAGACATCTGGAGCAGCGGGGTCATTCTCTATGCTTTGCTGTGTGGAACTCTCCCTTTTGATGATGAC
CACGTGCCAACTCTTTTTAAGAAGATATGTGACGGGATATTTTATACCCCTCAGTATTTGAATCCCTCTG
TAATAAGCCTTTTGAAGCATATGCTGCAGGTAGATCCTATGAAGAGGGCCACAATAAAAGATATCAGGGA
ACATGAATGGTTTAAGCAGGACCTTCCAAAATATCTCTTTCCTGAAGACCCGTCTTATAGTTCAACCATG
ATTGATGATGAAGCCTTAAAAGAAGTGTGTGAGAAGTTCGAGTGCTCAGAGGAGGAGGTCCTCAGCTGCC
TGTACAACAGAAACCACCAGGACCCACTGGCAGTTGCCTACCACCTCATAATAGACAACAGGAGAATAAT
GAACGAAGCCAAAGATTTCTACTTGGCAACAAGCCCACCCGATTCTTTCCTCGATGATCACCATTTAACT
CGGCCTCACCCTGAGAGAGTACCATTCTTGGTTGCCGAAACACCAAGGGCCCGACACACCCTAGATGAAT
TAAACCCACAGAAATCCAAACACCAAGGCGTACGGAAGGCAAAGTGGCATTTGGGGATTCGAAGTCAAAG
CCGACCCAATGACATCATGGCAGAAGTGTGTAGAGCAATCAAGCAGTTGGACTATGAATGGAAGGTTGTA
AACCCCTATTATTTGCGTGTGCGAAGGAAGAACCCTGTGACAAGCACATTTTCCAAAATGAGTCTACAGC
TATACCAAGTGGATAGTAGGACTTACTTATTGGATTTCCGAAGTATTGATGATGAGATTACAGAAGCCAA
ATCAGGGACTGCTACTCCACAGAGATCGGGATCCATCAGCAACTATCGATCTTGCCAAAGGAGCGACTCC
GACGCCGAGGCTCAAGGAAAGCCCTCAGAAGTCTCTCTTACCTCATCCGTGACCTCCCTCGACTCCTCTC
CTGTTGACGTAGCTCCAAGACCAGGAAGTCACACGATAGAATTTTTTGAAATGTGTGCAAATCTAATTAA
AATTCTTGCACAGTAAGAATTCTGCAGTCGACGGTACCGCGGGCCCGGGATCCACCGGATCTAGATAACT
GATCATAATCAGCCATACCACATTTGTAGAGGTTTTACTTGCTTTAAAAAACCTCCCACACCTCCCCCTG
AACCTGAAACATAAAATGAATGCAATTGTTGTTGTTAACTTGTTTATTGCAGCTTATAATGGTTACAAAT
AAAGCAATAGCATCACAAATTTCACAAATAAAGCATTTTTTTCACTGCATTCTAGTTGTGGTTTGTCCAA
ACTCATCAATGTATCTTAACGCGTAAATTGTAAGCGTTAATATTTTGTTAAAATTCGCGTTAAATTTTTG
TTAAATCAGCTCATTTTTTAACCAATAGGCCGAAATCGGCAAAATCCCTTATAAATCAAAAGAATAGACC
GAGATAGGGT
[37 nt withheld, positions 3511-3547]
AAAGAACGTGGACTCCAACGTCAAAGG
[49 nt withheld, positions 3575-3623]
T
[91 nt withheld, positions 3625-3715]
G
[124 nt withheld, positions 3717-3840]
CAGGTGGCACTTTTCGGGGAAATGTGCGCGGAACCCCTATTTGTTTATTTTTCTAAATACATTCAAATAT
GTATCCGCTCATGAGACAATAACCCTGATAAATGCTTCAATAATATTGAAAAAGGAAGAGTCCTGAGGCG
GAAAGAACCAGCTGTGGAATGTGTGTCAGTTAGGGTGTGGAAAGTCCCCAGGCTCCCCAGCAGGCAGAAG
TATGCAAAGCATGCATCTCAATTAGTCAGCAACCAGGTGTGGAAAGTCCCCAGGCTCCCCAGCAGGCAGA
AGTATGCAAAGCATGCATCTCAATTAGTCAGCAACCATAGTCCCGCCCCTAACTCCGCCCATCCCGCCCC
TAACTCCGCCCAGTTCCGCCCATTCTCCGCCCCATGGCTGACTAATTTTTTTTATTTATGCAGAGGCCGA
GGCCGCCTCGGCCTCTGAGCTATTCCAGAAGTAGTGAGGAGGCTTTTTTGGAGGCCTAGGCTTTTGCAAA
GATCGATCAAGAGACAGGATGAGGATCGTTTCGCATGATTGAACAAGATGGATTGCACGCAGGTTCTCCG
GCCGCTTGGGTGGAGAGGCTATTCGGCTATGACTGGGCACAACAGACAATCGGCTGCTCTGATGCCGCCG
TGTTCCGGCTGTCAGCGCAGGGGCGCCCGGTTCTTTTTGTCAAGACCGACCTGTCCGGTGCCCTGAATGA
ACTGCAAGACGAGGCAGCGCGGCTATCGTGGCTGGCCACGACGGGCGTTCCTTGCGCAGCTGTGCTCGAC
GTTGTCACTGAAGCGGGAAGGGACTGGCTGCTATTGGGCGAAGTGCCGGGGCAGGATCTCCTGTCATCTC
ACCTTGCTCCTGCCGAGAAAGTATCCATCATGGCTGATGCAATGCGGCGGCTGCATACGCTTGATCCGGC
TACCTGCCCATTCGACCACCAAGCGAAACATCGCATCGAGCGAGCACGTACTCGGATGGAAGCCGGTCTT
GTCGATCAGGATGATCTGGACGAAGAGCATCAGGGGCTCGCGCCAGCCGAACTGTTCGCCAGGCTCAAGG
CGAGCATGCCCGACGGCGAGGATCTCGTCGTGACCCATGGCGATGCCTGCTTGCCGAATATCATGGTGGA
AAATGGCCGCTTTTCTGGATTCATCGACTGTGGCCGGCTGGGTGTGGCGGACCGCTATCAGGACATAGCG
TTGGCTACCCGTGATATTGCTGAAGAGCTTGGCGGCGAATGGGCTGACCGCTTCCTCGTGCTTTACGGTA
TCGCCGCTCCCGATTCGCAGCGCATCGCCTTCTATCGCCTTCTTGACGAGTTCTTCTGAGCGGGACTCTG
GGGTTCGAAATGACCGACCAAGCGACGCCCAACCTGCCATCACGAGATTTCGATTCCACCGCCGCCTTCT
ATGAAAGGTTGGGCTTCGGAATCGTTTTCCGGGACGCCGGCTGGATGATCCTCCAGCGCGGGGATCTCAT
GCTGGAGTTCTTCGCCCACCCTAGGGGGAGGCTAACTGAAACACGGAAGGAGACAATACCGGAAGGAACC
CGCGCTATGACGGCAATAAAAAGACAGAATAAAACGCACGGTGTTGGGTCGTTTGTTCATAAACGCGGGG
TTCGGTCCCAGGGCTGGCACTCTGTCGATACCCCACCGAGACCCCATTGGGGCCAATACGCCCGCGTTTC
TTCCTTTTCCCCACCCCACCCCCCAAGTTCGGGTGAAGGCCCAGGGCTCGCAGCCAACGTCGGGGCGGCA
GGCCCTGCCATAGCCTCAGGTTACTCATATATACTTTAGATTGATTTAAAACTTCATTTTTAATTTAAAA
GGATCTAGGTGAAGATCCTTTTTGATAATCTCATGACCAAAATCCCTTAACGTGAGTTTTCGTTCCACTG
AGCGTCAGACCCCGTAGAAAAGATCAAAGGATCTTCTTGAGATCCTTTTTTTCTGCGCGTAATCTGCTGC
TTGCAAACAAAAAAACCACCGCTACCAGCGGTGGTTTGTTTGCCGGATCAAGAGCTACCAACTCTTTTTC
CGAAGGTAACTGGCTTCAGCAGAGCGCAGATACCAAATACTGTTCTTCTAGTGTAGCCGTAGTTAGGCCA
CCACTTCAAGAACTCTGTAGCACCGCCTACATACCTCGCTCTGCTAATCCTGTTACCAGTGGCTGCTGCC
AGTGGCGATAAGTCGTGTCTTACCGGGTTGGACTCAAGACGATAGTTACCGGATAAGGCGCAGCGGTCGG
GCTGAACGGGGGGTTCGTGCACACAGCCCAGCTTGGAGCGAACGACCTACACCGAACTGAGATACCTACA
GCGTGAGCTATGAGAAAGCGCCACGCTTCCCGAAGGGAGAAAGGCGGACAGGTATCCGGTAAGCGGCAGG
GTCGGAACAGGAGAGCGCACGAGGGAGCTTCCAGGGGGAAACGCCTGGTATCTTTATAGTCCTGTCGGGT
TTCGCCACCTCTGACTTGAGCGTCGATTTTTGTGATGCTCGTCAGGGGGGCGGAGCCTATGGAAAAACGC
CAGCAACGCG
Features (pLannotate 1.2.2; 16 found; start..end, strand, type, name):
     33..92      +  rep_origin     RSF ori (fragment): Plasmids containing the RSF 1030 origin of replication can be propagated in E. coli cells that contain additional plasmids with compatible origins.
    160..463     +  enhancer       CMV enhancer: human cytomegalovirus immediate early enhancer
    464..667     +  promoter       CMV promoter: human cytomegalovirus (CMV) immediate early promoter
    712..1428    +  CDS            EGFP: EGFP is a basic (constitutively fluorescent) green fluorescent protein published in 1996, derived from Aequorea victoria. It is reported to be a rapidly-maturing weak dimer with moderate acid sensitivity.
   1444..3093    +  CDS            Prkaa1: AAPK1_RAT - Also known as Ampk1. Experimental evidence at protein level: Swiss-Prot protein existence level 1. Catalytic subunit of AMP-activated protein kinase (AMPK), an energy sensor protein kinase that plays a key role in regulating cellular energy metabolism. In response to reduction of intracellular ATP levels, AMPK activates energy-producing pathways and inhibits energy-consuming processes: inhibits protein, carbohydrate and lipid biosynthesis, as well as cell growth and proliferation. AMPK acts via direct phosphorylation of metabolic enzymes, and by longer-term effects via phosphorylat
   3097..3133    +  misc_feature   MCS (fragment): multiple cloning site
   3150..3234    +  CDS            large T antigen (fragment): large T antigen from SV40 (simian virus 40)
   3257..3378    +  polyA_signal   SV40 poly(A) signal: SV40 polyadenylation signal
   3412..3840    -  rep_origin     f1 ori (sequence partly withheld): f1 bacteriophage origin of replication; arrow indicates direction of (+) strand synthesis
   3867..3971    +  promoter       AmpR promoter: bla
   3973..4330    +  promoter       SV40 promoter: SV40 enhancer and early promoter
   4365..5159    +  CDS            NeoR/KanR: aminoglycoside phosphotransferase from Tn5; aph(3')-II (or nptII); confers resistance to neomycin, kanamycin, and G418 (Geneticin®)
   5180..5332    +  CDS            ble (fragment): BLE_KLEPN - Experimental evidence at protein level: Swiss-Prot protein existence level 1. Binding protein with a strong affinity to the bleomycin family of antibiotics. Binds to CL990; an antimitotic-antibiotic compound. From Klebsiella pneumoniae.
   5391..5438    +  polyA_signal   HSV TK poly(A) signal: herpes simplex virus thymidine kinase polyadenylation signal (Cole and Stacy, 1985)
   5529..5545    -  polyA_signal   bGH poly(A) signal (fragment): bovine growth hormone polyadenylation signal
   5767..6355    +  rep_origin     ori: high-copy-number ColE1/pMB1/pBR322/pUC origin of replication
