[The description below was written by a language model from this plasmid's Addgene catalogue record and pLannotate feature annotations shown in this document.]
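Description:
pEGFP-C1-PRKAA1 is a mammalian expression plasmid built on the Clontech pEGFP-C1 backbone, carrying the rat Prkaa1 coding sequence for the α1 catalytic subunit of AMP-activated protein kinase (AMPK). The roughly 1.65 kb insert was cloned between the XhoI and EcoRI sites of the multiple cloning site, both of which remain intact. This places it downstream of EGFP, so the kinase is produced with GFP fused to its N-terminus. Transcription of the fusion is driven by the human cytomegalovirus immediate early enhancer and promoter and is terminated by the SV40 polyadenylation signal, an arrangement that gives strong constitutive expression in most transfected mammalian cell lines.

The sequenced plasmid is about 6.4 kb, consistent with the stated backbone and insert sizes. It is maintained in E. coli at high copy through a pUC-type ColE1 origin, and it also carries an f1 origin for single-stranded DNA production. A single Tn5 aminoglycoside phosphotransferase gene (NeoR/KanR) provides both selections. A bacterial promoter expresses it for kanamycin resistance in E. coli, while the SV40 early promoter with the HSV TK polyadenylation signal expresses it in mammalian cells, allowing G418 selection of stable lines. The short RSF ori, large T antigen, ble and bGH poly(A) fragments in the annotation are most likely partial sequence matches within the backbone rather than functional elements.

The associated publication identifies a nuclear export signal in the AMPK catalytic subunit. This suggests the fluorescent fusion was used to follow the subcellular, nuclear versus cytoplasmic, distribution of AMPKα1 in cells.
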