Addgene plasmid #30305: pEGFP-C1-PRKAA1
Depositing lab: Jay Brenman. Depositing organization: University of North Carolina at Chapel Hill. Publication: Identification of a nuclear export signal in the catalytic subunit of AMP-activated protein kinase. Kazgan N, Williams T, Forsberg LJ, Brenman JE. Mol Biol Cell. 2010 Oct 1. 21(19):3433-42. 10.1091/mbc.E10-04-0347 PubMed 20685962.
Backbone
  Vector backbone: pEGFP-C1
  Backbone manufacturer: Clontech
  Backbone size w/o insert (bp): 4700
  Vector type: Mammalian Expression
  Selectable markers: Neomycin (select with G418)
Growth in bacteria
  Bacterial resistance: Kanamycin, 50 μg/mL
  Growth temperature: 37°C
  Growth strain: DH5alpha
  Copy number: High Copy
Gene/Insert
  Gene/Insert name: AMP-activated Protein Kinase α1 (alt names: AMPKα1; AMPK)
  Species: R. norvegicus (rat)
  Insert size (bp): 1650
  GenBank ID: NP_001013385
  Entrez Gene: Prkaa1 (a.k.a. AMPKalpha1)
  Tag / fusion protein: GFP (N terminal on backbone)
  Cloning method: Restriction Enzyme; 5′ cloning site XhoI (not destroyed); 3′ cloning site EcoRI (not destroyed)
  Sequencing primers: 5′ N/A; 3′ N/A
Terms and licenses: Academic/Nonprofit Terms; Industry Terms: Not Available to Industry
How to cite: pEGFP-C1-PRKAA1 was a gift from Jay Brenman (Addgene plasmid # 30305 ; http://n2t.net/addgene:30305 ; RRID:Addgene_30305)
