>Addgene plasmid #30305 | pEGFP-C1-PRKAA1 | addgene partial sequence | sequence record 35401 | 30305 with EGFP-C
TCCGGACTCAGATCTCGAGACATGGCCGAGAAGCAGAAGCACGACGGGCGGGTGAAGATCGGCCACTACA
TCCTGGGGGACACGCTGGGCGTCGGCACCTTCGGGAAAGTGAAGGTGGGCAAGCACGAGTTGACTGGACA
TAAAGTTGCTGTGAAGATACTCAACCGGCAGAAGATTCGAAGCCTGGACGTGGTCGGGAAAATCCGCAGA
GAGATCCAGAACCTGAAGCTTTTCAGGCACCCTCATATAATCAAACTGTACCAGGTCATCAGTACACCGT
CTGATATTTTCATGGTCATGGAATATGTCTCAGGAGGAGAGCTATTTGATTATATCTGTAAAAATGGAAG
GTTGGACGAAAAGGAGAGTCGACGTCTGTTCCAGCAGATCCTTTCTGGTGTGGACTATTGTCACAGGCAT
ATGGTGGTCCACAGAGATTTGAAACCTGAAAACGTCCTGCTTGATGCACACATGAATGCAAAGATAGCCG
ACTTCGGTCTTTCAAACATGATGTCAGATGGTGAATTTTTAAGAACGAGCTGTGGCTCGCCCAATTATGC
TGCACCAGAAGTAATTTCAGGAAGATTGTACGCAGGCCCTGAAGTAGACATCTGGAGCAGCGGGGTCATT
CTCTATGCTTTGCTGTGTGGAACTCTCCCTTTTGATGATGACCACGTGCCAACTCTTTTTAAGAAGATAT
GTGACGGGATATTTTATACCCCTCAGTATTTGAATCCCTCTGTAATAAGCCTTTTGAAGCATATGCTGCA
GGTAGATCCTATGAAGAGGGCCACAATAAAAGATATCAGGGAACATGAATGGTTTAAGCAGGACCTTCCA
AAATATCTCTTTCCTGAAGACCCGTCTT
